>Addgene plasmid #174868 | pSCARS1 | addgene full sequence | sequence record 345958 | Addgene NGS Result
[114 nt withheld, positions 1-114]
CCATTCGCCATTCAGGCTGCGCAACTGTTGGGAAGGGCGATCGGTGCGGGCCTCTTCGCTATTACGCCAG
CTGGCGAAAGGGGGATGTGCTGCAAGGCGATTAAGTTGGGTAACGCCAGGGTTTTCCCAGTCACGACGTT
GTAAAACGACGGCCAGTGAGCGCGCGTAATACGACTCACTATAGGGCGAATTGGGTACATCGATCATACT
ACTGTATATTCAAGCAAGTATATCCGTAGGGTGCGGGTGATTTGGATCTAAGGTTCGTACTCAACACTCA
CGAGCAGCTTGCCTATGTTACATCCTTTTATCAGACATAACATAATTGGAGTTTACTTACACACGGGGTG
TACCTGTATGAGCACCACCTACAATTGTAGCACTGGTACTTGTACAAAGAATTTATTCGTACGAATCACA
GGAGCGGCCGCCCTCACCGAACCAGCGAATACCTCAGCGGTCCCCTGCAGTGACTCAACAAAGCGATATG
AACATCTTGCGATGGTATCCTGCTGATAGTTTTTACTGTACAAACACCTGTGTAGCTCCTTCTAGCATTT
TTAAGTTATTCACACCTCAAGGGGAGGGATAAATTAAATAAATTCCAAAAGCGAAGATCGAGAAACTAAA
TTAAAATTCCAAAAACGAAGTTGGAACACAACCCCCCGAAAAAAAACAACAAACAAAAAACCCAACAAAA
TAAACAAAAACAAAATAAATATATAACTACCAGTATCTGACTAAAAGTTCAAATACTCGTACTTAAAACA
AATAGAAATGAGCCGGCCAAAATTCTGCAGAAAAAAAATTCAAACAAGTACTGGTATAATTAAATTAAAA
AACACATCAAAGTATCATAACGTTAGTTATTTTATTTTATTTAATAAAAGAAAACAACAAAATAGGCTCA
AAACTTTCAACTTATACGATACATACCAAATAACAATTTAGTATTTATCTAAGTGCTTTTCGTAGATAAT
GGAATACAAATGGATATCCAGAGTATACACATGGATAGTATACACTGACACGACAATTCTGTATCTCTTT
ATGTTAACTACTGTGAGGCGTTAAATAGAGCTTGATATATAAAATGTTACATTTCACAGTCTGAACTTTT
GCAGATTACCTAATTTGGTAAGATATTAATTATGAACTGAAAGTTGATGGCATCCCTAAATTTGATGAAA
GATGAAATTGTAAATGAGGGATCCTCTAGAGTCGACCTGCAGGCATGCAAGCTTGGCACTGGCCGTCGTT
TTACAACGTCGTGACTGGGAAAACCCTGGCGTTACCCAACTTAATCGCCTTGCAGCACATCCCCCTTTCG
CCAGCTGGCGTAATAGCGAAGAGGCGGCCGCGCCAAACTGATCTCAAGACTTTATTGAAATCAGCAACAC
CGATTCTCAATGAAGGCACATACTTCTTCTGCAACATTCACTTGACGCCTAAAGTTGGTGAGAAATGGAC
CGACAAGACATATTCTGCTATCCACGGACTGTTGCCTGTGTCGGTGGCTACAATACGTGAGTCAGAAGGG
CTGACGGTGGTGGTTCCCAAGGAAAAGGTCGACGAGTATCTGTCTGACTCGTCATTGCCGCCTTTGGAGT
ACGACTCCAACTATGAGTGTGCTTGGATCACTTTGACGATACATTCTTCGTTGGAGGCTGTGGGTCTGAC
AGCTGCGTTTTCGGCGCGGTTGGCCGACAACAATATCAGCTGCAACGTCATTGCTGGCTTTCATCATGAT
CACATTTTTGTCGGCAAAGGCGACGCCCAGAGAGCCATTGACGTTCTTTCTAATTTGGACCGATAGCCGT
ATAGTCCAGTCTATCTATAAGTTCAACTAACTCGTAACTATTACCATAACATATACTTCACTGCCCCAGA
TAAGGTTCCGATAAAAAGTTCTGCAGACTAAATTTATTTCAGTCTCCTCTTCACCACCAAAATGCCCTCC
TACGAAGCTCGAGCTAACGTCCACAAGTCCGCCTTTGCCGCTCGAGTGCTCAAGCTCGTGGCAGCCAAGA
AAACCAACCTGTGTGCTTCTCTGGATGTTACCACCACCAAGGAGCTCATTGAGCTTGCCGATAAGGTCGG
ACCTTATGTGTGCATGATCAAGACCCATATCGACATCATTGACGACTTCACCTACGCCGGCACTGTGCTC
CCCCTCAAGGAACTTGCTCTTAAGCACGGTTTCTTCCTGTTCGAGGACAGAAAGTTCGCAGATATTGGCA
ACACTGTCAAGCACCAGTACAAGAACGGTGTCTACCGAATCGCCGAGTGGTCCGATATCACCAACGCCCA
CGGTGTACCCGGAACCGGAATCATTGCTGGCCTGCGAGCTGGTGCCGAGGAAACTGTCTCTGAACAGAAG
AAGGAGGACGTCTCTGACTACGAGAACTCCCAGTACAAGGAGTTCCTGGTCCCCTCTCCCAACGAGAAGC
TGGCCAGAGGTCTGCTCATGCTGGCCGAGCTGTCTTGCAAGGGCTCTCTGGCCACTGGCGAGTACTCCAA
GCAGACCATTGAGCTTGCCCGATCCGACCCCGAGTTTGTGGTTGGCTTCATTGCCCAGAACCGACCTAAG
GGCGACTCTGAGGACTGGCTTATTCTGACCCCCGGGGTGGGTCTTGACGACAAGGGAGACGCTCTCGGAC
AGCAGTACCGAACTGTTGAGGATGTCATGTCTACCGGAACGGATATCATAATTGTCGGCCGAGGTCTGTA
CGGCCAGAACCGAGATCCTATTGAGGAGGCCAAGCGATACCAGAAGGCTGGCTGGGAGGCTTACCAGAAG
ATTAACTGTTAGAGGTTAGACTATGGATATGTAATTTAACTGTGTATATAGAGAGCGTGCAAGTATGGAG
CGCTTGTTCAGCTTGTATGATGGTCAGACGACCTGTCTGATCGAGTATGTATGATACTGCACAACCTGTG
TATCCGCATGATCTGTCCAATGGGGCATGTTGTTGTGTTTCTCGATACGGAGATGCTGGGTACAAGTAGC
TAATACGATTGAACTACTTATACTTATATGAGGCTTGAAGAAAGCTGACTTGTGTATGACTTATTCTCAA
CTACATCCCCAGTCACAATACCACCACTGCACTACCACTACACCAAAACCATGATCAAACCACCCATGGA
CTTCCTGGAGGCAGAAGAACTTGTTATGGAAAAGCTCAAGAGAGAGAAGCCAAGATACTATCAAGACATG
TGTCGCAACTTCAAGGAGGACCAAGCTCTGTACACCGAGAAACAGGCCTTTGTCGACGAAGCTCTAAAGC
TGAAACGGGACATCGAAAAGTTGGAGAAGTCAATCTGGAAACTACACGTAGAAAACAGACACCATCTCCA
ACAAGTACAGGACTTCAAATTTGCACTGAAGACATTCTGCGGCCGCACCGATCGCCCTTCCCAACAGTTG
CGCAGCCTGAATGGCGAATGGCGCCTGATGCGGTATTTTCTCCTTACGCATCTGTGCGGTATTTCACACC
GCATATGGTGCACTCTCAGTACAATCTGCTCTGATGCCGCATAGTTAAGCCAGCCCCGACACCCGCCAAC
ACCCGCTGACGCGCCCTGACGGGCTTGTCTGCTCCCGGCATCCGCTTACAGACAAGCTGTGACCGTCTCC
GGGAGCTGCATGTGTCAGAGGTTTTCACCGTCATCACCGAAACGCGCGAGACGAAAGGGCCTCGTGATAC
GCCTATTTTTATAGGTTAATGTCATGATAATAATGGTTTCTTAGACGTCAGGTGGCACTTTTCGGGGAAA
TGTGCGCGGAACCCCTATTTGTTTATTTTTCTAAATACATTCAAATATGTATCCGCTCATGAGACAATAA
CCCTGATTTAAATAGAGACCGGGTTGGCGGCGCATTTGTGTCCCAAAAAACAGCCCCAATTGCCCCAATT
GACCCCAAATTGACCCAGTAGCGGGCCCAACCCCGGCGAGAGCCCCCTTCTCCCCACATATCAAACCTCC
CCCGGTTCCCACACTTGCCGTTAAGGGCGTAGGGTACTGCAGTCTGGAATCTACGCTTGTTCAGACTTTG
TACTAGTTTCTTTGTCTGGCCATCCGGGTAACCCATGCCGGACGCAAAATAGACTACTGAAAATTTTTTT
GCTTTGTGGTTGGGACTTTAGCCAAGGGTATAAAAGACCACCGTCCCCGAATTACCTTTCCTCTTCTTTT
CTCTCTCTCCTTGTCAACTCACACCCGAAATCGTTAAGCATTTCCTTCTGAGTATAAGAATCATTCAAAA
TGGTGAGTTTCAGAGGCAGCAGCAATTGCCACGGGCTTTGAGCACACGGCCGGGTGTGGTCCCATTCCCA
TCGACACAAGACGCCACGTCATCCGACCAGCACTTTTTGCAGTACTAACCGCAGGTGAGCAAGCAGATCC
TGAAGAACACCGGCCTGCAGGAGATCATGAGCTTCAAGGTGAACCTGGAGGGCGTGGTGAACAACCACGT
GTTCACCATGGAGGGCTGCGGCAAGGGCAACATCCTGTTCGGCAACCAGCTGGTGCAGATCCGCGTGACC
AAGGGCGCCCCCCTGCCCTTCGCCTTCGACATCCTGAGCCCCGCCTTCCAGTACGGCAACCGCACCTTCA
CCAAGTACCCCGAGGACATCAGCGACTTCTTCATCCAGAGCTTCCCCGCCGGCTTCGTGTACGAGCGCAC
CCTGCGCTACGAGGACGGCGGCCTGGTGGAGATCCGCAGCGACATCAACCTGATCGAGGAGATGTTCGTG
TACCGCGTGGAGTACAAGGGCCGCAACTTCCCCAACGACGGCCCCGTGATGAAGAAGACCATCACCGGCC
TGCAGCCCAGCTTCGAGGTGGTGTACATGAACGACGGCGTGCTGGTGGGCCAGGTGATCCTGGTGTACCG
CCTGAACAGCGGCAAGTTCTACAGCTGCCACATGCGCACCCTGATGAAGAGCAAGGGCGTGGTGAAGGAC
TTCCCCGAGTACCACTTCATCCAGCACCGCCTGGAGAAGACCTACGTGGAGGACGGCGGCTTCGTGGAGC
AGCACGAGACCGCCATCGCCCAGCTGACCAGCCTGGGCAAGCCCCTGGGCAGCCTGCACGAGTGGGTGTA
ACCGCGGTCATGTAATTAGTTATGTCACGCTTACATTCACGCCCTCCCCCCACATCCGCTCTAACCGAAA
AGGAAGGAGTTAGACAACCTGAAGTCTAGGTCCCTATTTATTTTTTTATAGTTATGTTAGTATTAAGAAC
GTTATTTATATTTCAAATTTTTCTTTTTTTTCTGTACAGACGCGTGTACGCATGTAACATTATACTGAAA
ACCTTGCTTGAGAAGGTTTTGGGACGCTCGAAGGCTTTAATTTGCGGCCAATATTGAAAAAGGAAGAGTA
TGAGTATTCAACATTTCCGTGTCGCCCTTATTCCCTTTTTTGCGGCATTTTGCCTTCCTGTTTTTGCTCA
CCCAGAAACGCTGGTGAAAGTAAAAGATGCTGAAGATCAGTTGGGTGCACGAGTGGGTTACATCGAACTG
GATCTCAACAGCGGTAAGATCCTTGAGAGTTTTCGCCCCGAAGAACGTTTTCCAATGATGAGCACTTTTA
AAGTTCTGCTATGTGGCGCGGTATTATCCCGTATTGACGCCGGGCAAGAGCAACTCGGTCGCCGCATACA
CTATTCTCAGAATGACTTGGTTGAGTACTCACCAGTCACAGAAAAGCATCTTACGGATGGCATGACAGTA
AGAGAATTATGCAGTGCTGCCATAACCATGAGTGATAACACTGCGGCCAACTTACTTCTGACAACGATCG
GAGGACCGAAGGAGCTAACCGCTTTTTTGCACAACATGGGGGATCATGTAACTCGCCTTGATCGTTGGGA
ACCGGAGCTGAATGAAGCCATACCAAACGACGAGCGTGACACCACGATGCCTGTAGCAATGGCAACAACG
TTGCGCAAACTATTAACTGGCGAACTACTTACTCTAGCTTCCCGGCAACAATTAATAGACTGGATGGAGG
CGGATAAAGTTGCAGGACCACTTCTGCGCTCGGCCCTTCCGGCTGGCTGGTTTATTGCTGATAAATCTGG
AGCCGGTGAGCATGGGTCTCGCGGTATCATTGCAGCACTGGGGCCAGATGGTAAGCCCTCCCGTATCGTA
GTTATCTACACGACGGGGAGTCAGGCAACTATGGATGAACGAAATAGACAGATCGCTGAGATAGGTGCCT
CACTGATTAAGCATTGGTAACTGTCAGACCAAGTTTACTCATATATACTTTAGATTGATTTAAAACTTCA
TTTTTAATTTAAAAGGATCTAGGTGAAGATCCTTTTTGATAATCTCATGACCAAAATCCCTTAACGTGAG
TTTTCGTTCCACTGAGCGTCAGACCCCGTAGAAAAGATCTAAGGATCTTCTTGAGATCCTTTTTTTCTGC
GCGTAATCTGCTGCTTGCAAACAAAAAAACCACCGCTACCAGCGGTGGTTTGTTTGCCGGATCAAGAGCT
ACCAACTCTTTTTCCGAAGGTAACTGGCTTCAGCAGAGCGCAGATACCAAATACTGTTCTTCTAGTGTAG
CCGTAGTTAGGCCACCACTTCAAGAACTCTGTAGCACCGCCTACATACCTCGCTCTGCTAATCCTGTTAC
CAGTGGCTGCTGCCAGTGGCGATAAGTCGTGTCTTACCGGGTTGGACTCAAGACGATAGTTACCGGATAA
GGCGCAGCGGTCGGGCTGAACGGGGGGTTCGTGCACACAGCCCAGCTTGGAGCGAACGACCTACACCGAA
CTGAGATACCTACAGCGTGAGCTATGAGAAAGCGCCACGCTTCCCGAAGGGAGAAAGGCGGACAGGTATC
CGGTAAGCGGCAGGGTCGGAACAGGAGAGCGCACGAGGGAGCTTCCAGGGGGAAACGCCTGGTATCTTTA
TAGTCCTGTCGGGTTTCGCCACCTCTGACTTGAGCGTCGATTTTTGTGATGCTCGTCAGGGGGGCGGAGC
CTATGGAAAAACGCCAGCAACGCGGCCTTTTTACGGTTCCTGGCCTTTTGCTGGCCTTTTGCTCACATGT
TCTTTCCTGCGTTATCCCCTGATTCTGTGGATAACCGTATTACCGCCTTTGAGTGAGCTGATACCGCTCG
CCGCAGCCGAACGACCGAGCGCAGCGAGTCAGTGAGCGAGGAAGCGGAAGAGCGCCCAATACGCAAACCG
CCTCTCCCCGCGCGTTGGCCGATTCATTAATGCAGCTGGCACGACAGGTTTCCCGACTGGAAAGCGGGCA
GTGAGCGCAACGCAATTAATGTGAGTTAGCTCACTCATTAGGCACCCCAGGCTTTACACTTTATGCTTCC
GGCTCGTATGTTGTGTGGAATTGTGAGCGGATAACAATTTCACACAGGAAACAGCTATGACCATGATTAC
GAATTCTACTCTTCCTTTTTCAATATTATTGAAGCATTTATCAGGGTTATTGTCTCATGAGCGGATACAT
ATTTGAATGTATTTAGAAAAATAAACAAATAGGGGTTCCGCGCACATTTCCCCGAAAAGTGCCACCTGGG
TCCTTTTCATCACGTGCTATAAAAATAATTATAATTTAAATTTTTTAATATAAATATATAAATTAAAAAT
AGAAAGTAAAAAAAGAAATTAAAGAAAAAATAGTTTTTGTTTTCCGAAGATGTAAAAGACTCTAGGGGGA
TCGCCAACAAATACTACCTTTTATCTTGCTCTTCCTGCTCTCAGGTATTAATGCCGAATTGTTTCATCTT
GTCTGTGTAGAAGACCACACACGAAAATCCTGTGATTTTACATTTTACTTATCGTTAATCGAATGTATAT
CTATTTAATCTGCTTTTCTTGTCTAATAAATATATATGTAAAGTACGCTTTTTGTTGAAATTTTTTAAAC
CTTTGTTTATTTTTTTTTCTTCATTCCGTAACTCTTCTACCTTCTTTATTTACTTTCTAAAATCCAAATA
CAAAACATAAAAATAAATAAACACAGAGTAAATTCCCAAATTATTCCATCATTAAAAGATACGAGGCGCG
TGTAAGTTACAGGCAAGCGATCCGTCTAAGAAACCATTATTATCATGACATTAACCTATAAAAATAGGCG
TATCACGAGGCCCTTTCGTCTCGCGCGTTTCGGTGATGACGGTGAAAACCTCTGACACATGCAGCTCCCG
GAGACGGTCACAGCTTGTCTGTAAGCGGATGCCGGGAGCAGACAAGCCCGTCAGGGCGCGTCAGCGGGTG
TTGGCGGGTGTCGGGGCTGGCTTAACTATGCGGCATCAGAGCAGATTGTACTGAGAGTGCACCATAGATC
ACGACATTACTATATATATAATATAGGAAGCATTTAATAGAACAGCATCGTAATATATGTGTACTTTGCA
GTTATGACGCCAGATGGCAGTAGTGGAAGATATTCTTTATTGAAAAATAGCTTGTCACCTTACGTACAAT
CTTGATCCGGAGCTTTTCTTTTTTTGCCGATTAAGAATTAATTCGGTCGAAAAAAGAAAAGGAGAGGGCC
AAGAGGGAGGGCATTGGTGACTATTGAGCACGTGAGTATACGTGATTAAGCACACAAAGGCAGCTTGGAG
TATGTCTGTTATTAATTTCACAGGTAGTTCTGGTCCATTGGTGAAAGTTTGCGGCTTGCAGAGCACAGAG
GCCGCAGAATGTGCTCTAGATTCCGATGCTGACTTGCTGGGTATTATATGTGTGCCCAATAGAAAGAGAA
CAATTGACCCGGTTATTGCAAGGAAAATTTCAAGTCTTGTAAAAGCATATAAAAATAGTTCAGGCACTCC
GAAATACTTGGTTGGCGTGTTTCGTAATCAACCTAAGGAGGATGTTTTGGCTCTGGTCAATGATTACGGC
ATTGATATCGTCCAACTGCATGGAGATGAGTCGTGGCAAGAATACCAAGAGTTCCTCGGTTTGCCAGTTA
TTAAAAGACTCGTATTTCCAAAAGACTGCAACATACTACTCAGTGCAGCTTCACAGAAACCTCATTCGTT
TATTCCCTTGTTTGATTCAGAAGCAGGTGGGACAGGTGAACTTTTGGATTGGAACTCGATTTCTGACTGG
GTTGGAAGGCAAGAGAGCCCCGAAAGCTTACATTTTATGTTAGCTGGTGGACTGACGCCAGAAAATGTTG
GTGATGCGCTTAGATTAAATGGCGTTATTGGTGTTGATGTAAGCGGAGGTGTGGAGACAAATGGTGTAAA
AGACTCTAACAAAATAGCAAATTTCGTCAAAAATGCTAAGAAATAGGTTATTACTGAGTAGTATTTATTT
AAGTATTGTTTGTGCACTTGCCGATCTATGCGGTGTGAAATACCGCACAGATGCGTAAGGAGAAAATACC
GCATCAGGAAATTGTAAGCGTTAATATTTTGTTAAAATTCGCGTTAAATTTTTGTTAAATCAGCTCATTT
TTTAACCAATAGGCCGAAATCGGCAAAATCCCTTATAAATCAAAAGAATAGACCGAGATAGGGT
[37 nt withheld, positions 9629-9665]
AAAGAACGTGGACTCCAACGTCAAAGG
[49 nt withheld, positions 9693-9741]
T
[91 nt withheld, positions 9743-9833]
GAACGTGGCGA
Features (pLannotate 1.2.2; 27 found; start..end, strand, type, name):
    118..273     -  CDS            lacZα (fragment): LacZα fragment of β-galactosidase; lacZ fragment
    281..299     +  promoter       T7 promoter: promoter for bacteriophage T7 RNA polymerase
   1322..1358    +  misc_feature   MCS (fragment): pUC18/19 multiple cloning site
   1361..1469    +  CDS            lacZα (fragment): LacZα fragment of β-galactosidase; lacZ fragment
   2066..2923    +  CDS            URA3: PYRF_YARLI - Protein inferred from homology: Swiss-Prot protein existence level 3. From Yarrowia lipolytica (strain CLIB 122 / E 150) (Yeast) (Candida lipolytica).
   3257..3275    -  CDS            Rta AD (fragment): transcriptional activation domain from the human herpesvirus 4 (Epstein-Barr virus) replication and transcription activator Rta/BRLF1 (Hardwick et al., 1992; Chavez et al., 2015)
   3517..3562    +  CDS            lacZα (fragment): LacZα fragment of β-galactosidase; lacZ fragment
   3568..3667    -  misc_feature   bom (fragment): basis of mobility region from pBR322
   3769..3804    -  CDS            rop (fragment): Rop protein, which maintains plasmids at low copy number; rop
   3899..3971    +  promoter       AmpR promoter (fragment): bla
   4508..5225    +  CDS            hrGFP (fragment): humanized Renilla green fluorescent protein mammalian codon-optimized
   5232..5479    +  terminator     CYC1 terminator: S. cerevisiae CYC1; transcription terminator for CYC1
   5484..5503    +  promoter       AmpR promoter (fragment): bla
   5504..6364    +  CDS            AmpR: β-lactamase; bla; confers resistance to ampicillin, carbenicillin, and related antibiotics
   6535..7123    +  rep_origin     ori: high-copy-number ColE1/pMB1/pBR322/pUC origin of replication
   7306..7398    +  CDS            lacI (fragment): lac repressor; lacI; The lac repressor binds to the lac operator to inhibit transcription in E. coli. This inhibition can be relieved by adding lactose or isopropyl-β-D-thiogalactopyranoside (IPTG).
   7411..7432    +  protein_bind   CAP binding site: CAP binding activates transcription in the presence of cAMP. E. coli catabolite activator protein
   7447..7477    +  promoter       lac promoter: promoter for the E. coli lac operon
   7485..7501    +  protein_bind   lac operator: The lac repressor binds to the lac operator to inhibit transcription in E. coli. This inhibition can be relieved by adding lactose or isopropyl-β-D-thiogalactopyranoside (IPTG). lac repressor encoded by lacI
   7542..7646    -  promoter       AmpR promoter: bla
   7683..8186    +  misc_feature   CEN/ARS: S. cerevisiae CEN6 centromere fused to an autonomously replicating sequence
   8254..8289    +  CDS            rop (fragment): Rop protein, which maintains plasmids at low copy number; rop
   8391..8440    +  misc_feature   bom (fragment): basis of mobility region from pBR322
   8578..8725    +  promoter       TRP1 promoter: S. cerevisiae TRP1
   8726..9400    +  CDS            TRP1: phosphoribosylanthranilate isomerase, required for tryptophan biosynthesis; S. cerevisiae TRP1; yeast auxotrophic marker
   9451..9502    +  misc_feature   bom (fragment): basis of mobility region from pBR322
   9530..114     -  rep_origin     f1 ori (across the origin) (sequence partly withheld): f1 bacteriophage origin of replication; arrow indicates direction of (+) strand synthesis
