[The description below was written by a language model from this plasmid's Addgene catalogue record and pLannotate feature annotations shown in this document.]
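Description:
pSCARS1 is a roughly 9.8 kb shuttle plasmid built on the pRS414 backbone that can be maintained in E. coli, Saccharomyces cerevisiae and the oleaginous yeast Yarrowia lipolytica. For bacterial propagation it carries a high-copy ColE1/pUC-type origin and the β-lactamase gene for ampicillin selection, along with an f1 phage origin and remnants of the lacZα/lac promoter region and a T7 promoter inherited from the parent vector. The pRS414-derived S. cerevisiae CEN6/ARS element and TRP1 marker with its own promoter are also annotated, which is consistent with assembly or maintenance in baker's yeast, although the record does not state this. Selection in Y. lipolytica relies on URA3, which the feature table identifies as the Y. lipolytica orotidine-5'-phosphate decarboxylase gene.

The catalogued insert is the wild-type ARS1 of Y. lipolytica, an autonomously replicating sequence of just under 1 kb that allows episomal replication in this host. It is not picked up by the automated annotation, and its position is not stated in the record. The plasmid also carries a reporter cassette described as TEF1p-TEF1in-hGFP-CYCt: a TEF1 promoter with the TEF1 intron driving a humanized green fluorescent protein, terminated by the S. cerevisiae CYC1 terminator. The feature table detects the GFP coding region (matched to humanized Renilla GFP) and the CYC1 terminator, but not the promoter or intron. Several other short hits, such as the rop, bom, lacI and Rta fragments, are likely backbone remnants or spurious matches.

Based on the associated study of ARS structure in Y. lipolytica and its role in pathway engineering, the plasmid appears to serve as the wild-type ARS1 reference, with GFP fluorescence reporting expression from the episome.
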