Addgene plasmid #174868: pSCARS1
Purpose: Contains TEF1p-TEF1in-hGFP-CYCt cassette and wildtype ARS1
Depositing lab: Zengyi Shao. Depositing organization: Iowa State University. Publication: Revisiting the unique structure of autonomously replicating sequences in Yarrowia lipolytica and its role in pathway engineering. Lopez C, Cao M, Yao Z, Shao Z. Appl Microbiol Biotechnol. 2021 Aug 6. pii: 10.1007/s00253-021-11399-4. doi: 10.1007/s00253-021-11399-4. PubMed 34357429.
Backbone
  Vector backbone: pRS414
  Backbone size w/o insert (bp): 8835
  Total vector size (bp): 9843
  Vector type: Bacterial Expression, Yeast Expression, Synthetic Biology
  Selectable markers: URA3
Growth in bacteria
  Bacterial resistance: Ampicillin, 100 μg/mL
  Growth temperature: 37°C
  Growth strain: DH5alpha
  Copy number: Unknown
Gene/Insert
  Gene/Insert name: ARS1 (alt name: Autonomous replicating sequence)
  Species: Yarrowia lipolytica
  Insert size (bp): 986
  GenBank ID: X68252.1
  Cloning method: Ligation Independent Cloning
  Sequencing primers: 5′ tgagcgcgcgtaatacg; 3′ gatggcatccctaaatttgatgaaag
Terms and licenses: Academic/Nonprofit Terms; Industry Terms: Not Available to Industry
How to cite: pSCARS1 was a gift from Zengyi Shao (Addgene plasmid # 174868 ; http://n2t.net/addgene:174868 ; RRID:Addgene_174868)
